>Addgene plasmid #98703 | pCS2+ gfp-zASC | depositor full sequence | sequence record 180720 | pCS2+ gfp-zASC
CGCCATTCTGCCTGGGGACGTCGGAGCAAGCTTGATTTAGGTGACACTATAGAATACAAGCTACTTGTTC
TTTTTGCAGGATCCACCGGTCGCCACCATGGTGAGCAAGGGCGCCGAGCTGTTCACCGGCATCGTGCCCA
TCCTGATCGAGCTGAATGGCGATGTGAATGGCCACAAGTTCAGCGTGAGCGGCGAGGGCGAGGGCGATGC
CACCTACGGCAAGCTGACCCTGAAGTTCATCTGCACCACCGGCAAGCTGCCTGTGCCCTGGCCCACCCTG
GTGACCACCCTGAGCTACGGCGTGCAGTGCTTCTCACGCTACCCCGATCACATGAAGCAGCACGACTTCT
TCAAGAGCGCCATGCCTGAGGGCTACATCCAGGAGCGCACCATCTTCTTCGAGGATGACGGCAACTACAA
GTCGCGCGCCGAGGTGAAGTTCGAGGGCGATACCCTGGTGAATCGCATCGAGCTGACCGGCACCGATTTC
AAGGAGGATGGCAACATCCTGGGCAATAAGATGGAGTACAACTACAACGCCCACAATGTGTACATCATGA
CCGACAAGGCCAAGAATGGCATCAAGGTGAACTTCAAGATCCGCCACAACATCGAGGATGGCAGCGTGCA
GCTGGCCGACCACTACCAGCAGAATACCCCCATCGGCGATGGCCCTGTGCTGCTGCCCGATAACCACTAC
CTGTCCACCCAGAGCGCCCTGTCCAAGGACCCCAACGAGAAGCGCGATCACATGATCTACTTCGGCTTCG
TGACCGCCGCCGCCATCACCCACGGCATGGATGAGCTGTACAAGAATTCAGATCTCAAGATGGCGGAATC
TTTCAAGGAGCACCTGCAGGAGGCTTTTGAGGATCTGGGTGCTGATAATCTTAGAAAGTTTAAAAGCAAA
CTGGGCGATCGGAGGCAGGAACCGCGCGTCACAAAGTCTGCAATCGAAAAGCTGAAAGACGAGATCGATC
TGGCTGATTTAATGGTCGGCGTGTTCACATCAAAAGACGCGGTTTCTGTAACAGTGGAGATTTTGAGGGC
GATCAAGTGTATTGCAGTAGCAGATGATCTATTGAGGAACACAGGGCAATCAGAAAGCAAAGGTGCTCCC
TCTGATGAAAGCAAATGTGCTTCCTCTAAGGCTGTAAGCAAAGTTGCTTTCTCCAAGGTAAACTTCATCG
ATGAGCACTGGAAAGAATTGATAGACCGAGTTAATAATGTGGACCCCATCCTAGATATACTTCGGCAGAA
AAAAGTCATCACAAATGAGGATTACTGTACCATCCGTAATAAGGAGACTCCCCAAAAGAAGATGAGAGAG
TTATTAACAGGCCCAATCACATGTGCTGGCAACAAAGGGAAAGAAGTCTTGTATGATGCTCTCAGAGAGA
GCAATAAATTCCTGATGGATGACCTTGAGGATGCTCAGTGACTCGAGCCTCTAGAACTATAGTGAGTCGT
ATTACGTAGATCCAGACATGATAAGATACATTGATGAGTTTGGACAAACCACAACTAGAATGCAGTGAAA
AAAATGCTTTATTTGTGAAATTTGTGATGCTATTGCTTTATTTGTAACCATTATAAGCTGCAATAAACAA
GTTAACAACAACAATTGCATTCATTTTATGTTTCAGGTTCAGGGGGAGGTGTGGGAGGTTTTTTAATTCG
CGGCCGCGGCGCCAATGCATTGGGCCCGGTACCCAGCTTTTGTTCCCTTTAGTGAGGGTTAATTGCGCGC
TTGGCGTAATCATGGTCATAGCTGTTTCCTGTGTGAAATTGTTATCCGCTCACAATTCCACACAACATAC
GAGCCGGAAGCATAAAGTGTAAAGCCTGGGGTGCCTAATGAGTGAGCTAACTCACATTAATTGCGTTGCG
CTCACTGCCCGCTTTCCAGTCGGGAAACCTGTCGTGCCAGCTGCATTAATGAATCGGCCAACGCGCGGGG
AGAGGCGGTTTGCGTATTGGGCGCTCTTCCGCTTCCTCGCTCACTGACTCGCTGCGCTCGGTCGTTCGGC
TGCGGCGAGCGGTATCAGCTCACTCAAAGGCGGTAATACGGTTATCCACAGAATCAGGGGATAACGCAGG
AAAGAACATGTGAGCAAAAGGCCAGCAAAAGGCCAGGAACCGTAAAAAGGCCGCGTTGCTGGCGTTTTTC
CATAGGCTCCGCCCCCCTGACGAGCATCACAAAAATCGACGCTCAAGTCAGAGGTGGCGAAACCCGACAG
GACTATAAAGATACCAGGCGTTTCCCCCTGGAAGCTCCCTCGTGCGCTCTCCTGTTCCGACCCTGCCGCT
TACCGGATACCTGTCCGCCTTTCTCCCTTCGGGAAGCGTGGCGCTTTCTCATAGCTCACGCTGTAGGTAT
CTCAGTTCGGTGTAGGTCGTTCGCTCCAAGCTGGGCTGTGTGCACGAACCCCCCGTTCAGCCCGACCGCT
GCGCCTTATCCGGTAACTATCGTCTTGAGTCCAACCCGGTAAGACACGACTTATCGCCACTGGCAGCAGC
CACTGGTAACAGGATTAGCAGAGCGAGGTATGTAGGCGGTGCTACAGAGTTCTTGAAGTGGTGGCCTAAC
TACGGCTACACTAGAAGGACAGTATTTGGTATCTGCGCTCTGCTGAAGCCAGTTACCTTCGGAAAAAGAG
TTGGTAGCTCTTGATCCGGCAAACAAACCACCGCTGGTAGCGGTGGTTTTTTTGTTTGCAAGCAGCAGAT
TACGCGCAGAAAAAAAGGATCTCAAGAAGATCCTTTGATCTTTTCTACGGGGTCTGACGCTCAGTGGAAC
GAAAACTCACGTTAAGGGATTTTGGTCATGAGATTATCAAAAAGGATCTTCACCTAGATCCTTTTAAATT
AAAAATGAAGTTTTAAATCAATCTAAAGTATATATGAGTAAACTTGGTCTGACAGTTACCAATGCTTAAT
CAGTGAGGCACCTATCTCAGCGATCTGTCTATTTCGTTCATCCATAGTTGCCTGACTCCCCGTCGTGTAG
ATAACTACGATACGGGAGGGCTTACCATCTGGCCCCAGTGCTGCAATGATACCGCGAGACCCACGCTCAC
CGGCTCCAGATTTATCAGCAATAAACCAGCCAGCCGGAAGGGCCGAGCGCAGAAGTGGTCCTGCAACTTT
ATCCGCCTCCATCCAGTCTATTAATTGTTGCCGGGAAGCTAGAGTAAGTAGTTCGCCAGTTAATAGTTTG
CGCAACGTTGTTGCCATTGCTACAGGCATCGTGGTGTCACGCTCGTCGTTTGGTATGGCTTCATTCAGCT
CCGGTTCCCAACGATCAAGGCGAGTTACATGATCCCCCATGTTGTGCAAAAAAGCGGTTAGCTCCTTCGG
TCCTCCGATCGTTGTCAGAAGTAAGTTGGCCGCAGTGTTATCACTCATGGTTATGGCAGCACTGCATAAT
TCTCTTACTGTCATGCCATCCGTAAGATGCTTTTCTGTGACTGGTGAGTACTCAACCAAGTCATTCTGAG
AATAGTGTATGCGGCGACCGAGTTGCTCTTGCCCGGCGTCAATACGGGATAATACCGCGCCACATAGCAG
AACTTTAAAAGTGCTCATCATTGGAAAACGTTCTTCGGGGCGAAAACTCTCAAGGATCTTACCGCTGTTG
AGATCCAGTTCGATGTAACCCACTCGTGCACCCAACTGATCTTCAGCATCTTTTACTTTCACCAGCGTTT
CTGGGTGAGCAAAAACAGGAAGGCAAAATGCCGCAAAAAAGGGAATAAGGGCGACACGGAAATGTTGAAT
ACTCATACTCTTCCTTTTTCAATATTATTGAAGCATTTATCAGGGTTATTGTCTCATGAGCGGATACATA
TTTGAATGTATTTAGAAAAATAAACAAATAGGGGTTCCGCGCACATTTCCCCGAAAAGTGCCACCTAAAT
TGTAAGCGTTAATATTTTGTTAAAATTCGCGTTAAATTTTTGTTAAATCAGCTCATTTTTTAACCAATAG
GCCGAAATCGGCAAAATCCCTTATAAATCAAAAGAATAGACCGAGATAGGGT
[37 nt withheld, positions 4043-4079]
AAAGAACGTGGACTCCAACGTCAAAGG
[49 nt withheld, positions 4107-4155]
T
[91 nt withheld, positions 4157-4247]
G
[124 nt withheld, positions 4249-4372]
CCCATTCGCCATTCAGGCTGCGCAACTGTTGGGAAGGGCGATCGGTGCGGGCCTCTTCGCTATTACGCCA
GTCGACCATAGCCAATTCAATATGGCGTATATGGACTCATGCCAATTCAATATGGTGGATCTGGACCTGT
GCCAATTCAATATGGCGTATATGGACTCGTGCCAATTCAATATGGTGGATCTGGACCCCAGCCAATTCAA
TATGGCGGACTTGGCACCATGCCAATTCAATATGGCGGACTTGGCACTGTGCCAACTGGGGAGGGGTCTA
CTTGGCACGGTGCCAAGTTTGAGGAGGGGTCTTGGCCCTGTGCCAAGTCCGCCATATTGAATTGGCATGG
TGCCAATAATGGCGGCCATATTGGCTATATGCCAGGATCAATATATAGGCAATATCCAATATGGCCCTAT
GCCAATATGGCTATTGGCCAGGTTCAATACTATGTATTGGCCCTATGCCATATAGTATTCCATATATGGG
TTTTCCTATTGACGTAGATAGCCCCTCCCAATGGGCGGTCCCATATACCATATATGGGGCTTCCTAATAC
CGCCCATAGCCACTCCCCCATTGACGTCAATGGTCTCTATATATGGTCTTTCCTATTGACGTCATATGGG
CGGTCCTATTGACGTATATGGCGCCTCCCCCATTGACGTCAATTACGGTAAATGGCCCGCCTGGCTCAAT
GCCCATTGACGTCAATAGGACCACCCACCATTGACGTCAATGGGATGGCTCATTGCCCATTCATATCCGT
TCTCACGCCCCCTATTGACGTCAATGACGGTAAATGGCCCACTTGGCAGTACATCAATATCTATTAATAG
TAACTTGGCAAGTACATTACTATTGGAAGGACGCCAGGGTACATTGGCAGTACTCCCATTGACGTCAATG
GCGGTAAATGGCCCGCGATGGCTGCCAAGTACATCCCCATTGACGTCAATGGGGAGGGGCAATGACGCAA
ATGGGCGTTCCATTGACGTAAATGGGCGGTAGGCGTGCCTAATGGGAGGTCTATATAAGCAATGCTCGTT
TAGGGAAC
Features (pLannotate 1.2.2; 16 found; start..end, strand, type, name):
     35..53      +  promoter       SP6 promoter: promoter for bacteriophage SP6 RNA polymerase
     98..814     +  CDS            AcGFP1: AcGFP1 is a basic (constitutively fluorescent) green fluorescent protein, derived from Aequorea coerulescens.
    830..1438    +  CDS            pycard: ASC_DANRE - Also known as asc, asc1. Experimental evidence at protein level: Swiss-Prot protein existence level 1. Functions as key mediator in apoptosis and inflammation (PubMed:12464617). Promotes caspase-mediated apoptosis (PubMed:12464617). Induces proteolytic processing of caspa and caspa- dependent apoptosis (PubMed:12464617). In innate immune response acts as an integral adapter in the assembly of NLRP1 inflammasomes which activate caspases caspa and caspb leading to processing and secretion of the proinflammatory cytokine il1b (PubMed:30150286). The function as activating adapter in di
   1457..1474    -  promoter       T7 promoter (fragment): promoter for bacteriophage T7 RNA polymerase
   1479..1613    -  polyA_signal   SV40 poly(A) signal: SV40 polyadenylation signal
   1726..1744    -  promoter       T3 promoter: promoter for bacteriophage T3 RNA polymerase
   1789..1805    -  protein_bind   lac operator: The lac repressor binds to the lac operator to inhibit transcription in E. coli. This inhibition can be relieved by adding lactose or isopropyl-β-D-thiogalactopyranoside (IPTG). lac repressor encoded by lacI
   1813..1843    -  promoter       lac promoter: promoter for the E. coli lac operon
   1858..1879    -  protein_bind   CAP binding site: CAP binding activates transcription in the presence of cAMP. E. coli catabolite activator protein
   1892..1984    -  CDS            lacI (fragment): lac repressor; lacI; The lac repressor binds to the lac operator to inhibit transcription in E. coli. This inhibition can be relieved by adding lactose or isopropyl-β-D-thiogalactopyranoside (IPTG).
   2167..2755    -  rep_origin     ori: high-copy-number ColE1/pMB1/pBR322/pUC origin of replication
   2926..3786    -  CDS            AmpR: β-lactamase; bla; confers resistance to ampicillin, carbenicillin, and related antibiotics
   3787..3891    -  promoter       AmpR promoter: bla
   3944..4372    -  rep_origin     f1 ori (sequence partly withheld): f1 bacteriophage origin of replication; arrow indicates direction of (+) strand synthesis
   4377..4443    -  CDS            lacZα (fragment): LacZα fragment of β-galactosidase; lacZ fragment
   4446..5430    +  promoter       CMV IE94 promoter: enhancer/promoter region of simian cytomegalovirus major immediate early transcription unit IE94
