>Addgene plasmid #98703 | pCS2+ gfp-zASC | addgene full sequence | sequence record 190839 | Addgene NGS Result
CCTGGGGACGTCGGAGCAAGCTTGATTTAGGTGACACTATAGAATACAAGCTACTTGTTCTTTTTGCAGG
ATCCACCGGTCGCCACCATGGTGAGCAAGGGCGCCGAGCTGTTCACCGGCATCGTGCCCATCCTGATCGA
GCTGAATGGCGATGTGAATGGCCACAAGTTCAGCGTGAGCGGCGAGGGCGAGGGCGATGCCACCTACGGC
AAGCTGACCCTGAAGTTCATCTGCACCACCGGCAAGCTGCCTGTGCCCTGGCCCACCCTGGTGACCACCC
TGAGCTACGGCGTGCAGTGCTTCTCACGCTACCCCGATCACATGAAGCAGCACGACTTCTTCAAGAGCGC
CATGCCTGAGGGCTACATCCAGGAGCGCACCATCTTCTTCGAGGATGACGGCAACTACAAGTCGCGCGCC
GAGGTGAAGTTCGAGGGCGATACCCTGGTGAATCGCATCGAGCTGACCGGCACCGATTTCAAGGAGGATG
GCAACATCCTGGGCAATAAGATGGAGTACAACTACAACGCCCACAATGTGTACATCATGACCGACAAGGC
CAAGAATGGCATCAAGGTGAACTTCAAGATCCGCCACAACATCGAGGATGGCAGCGTGCAGCTGGCCGAC
CACTACCAGCAGAATACCCCCATCGGCGATGGCCCTGTGCTGCTGCCCGATAACCACTACCTGTCCACCC
AGAGCGCCCTGTCCAAGGACCCCAACGAGAAGCGCGATCACATGATCTACTTCGGCTTCGTGACCGCCGC
CGCCATCACCCACGGCATGGATGAGCTGTACAAGAATTCAGATCTCAAGATGGCGGAATCTTTCAAGGAG
CACCTGCAGGAGGCTTTTGAGGATCTGGGTGCTGATAATCTTAGAAAGTTTAAAAGCAAACTGGGCGATC
GGAGGCAGGAACCGCGCGTCACAAAGTCTGCAATCGAAAAGCTGAAAGACGAGATCGATCTGGCTGATTT
AATGGTCGGCGTGTTCACATCAAAAGACGCGGTTTCTGTAACAGTGGAGATTTTGAGGGCGATCAAGTGT
AATGCAGTAGCAGATGATCTATTGAGGAACACAGGGCAATCAGAAAGCAAAGGTGCTCCCTCTGATGAAA
GCAAATGTGCTTCCTCTAAGGCTGTAAGCAAAGTTGCTTTCTCCAAGGTAAACTTCATCGATGAGCACTG
GAAAGAATTGATAGACCGAGTTAATAATGTGGACCCCATCCTAGATATACTTCGGCAGAAAAAAGTCATC
ACAAATGAGGATTACTGTACCATCCGTAATAAGGAGACTCCCCAAAAGAAGATGAGAGAGTTATTAACAG
GCCCAATCACATGTGCTGGCAACAAAGGGAAAGAAGTCTTGTATGATGCTCTCAGAGAGAGCAATAAATT
CCTGATGGATGACCTTGAGGATGCTCAGTGACTCGAGCCTCTAGAACTATAGTGAGTCGTATTACGTAGA
TCCAGACATGATAAGATACATTGATGAGTTTGGACAAACCACAACTAGAATGCAGTGAAAAAAATGCTTT
ATTTGTGAAATTTGTGATGCTATTGCTTTATTTGTAACCATTATAAGCTGCAATAAACAAGTTAACAACA
ACAATTGCATTCATTTTATGTTTCAGGTTCAGGGGGAGGTGTGGGAGGTTTTTTAATTCGCGGCCGCGGC
GCCAATGCATTGGGCCCGGTACCCAGCTTTTGTTCCCTTTAGTGAGGGTTAATTGCGCGCTTGGCGTAAT
CATGGTCATAGCTGTTTCCTGTGTGAAATTGTTATCCGCTCACAATTCCACACAACATACGAGCCGGGAG
CATAAAGTGTAAAGCCTGGGGTGCCTAATGAGTGAGCTAACTCACATTAATTGCGTTGCGCTCACTGCCC
GCTTTCCAGTCGGGAAACCTGTCGTGCCAGCTGCATTAATGAATCGGCCAACGCGCGGGGAGAGGCGGTT
TGCGTATTGGGCGCTCTTCCGCTTCCTCGCTCACTGACTCGCTGCGCTCGGTCGTTCGGCTGCGGCGAGC
GGTATCAGCTCACTCAAAGGCGGTAATACGGTTATCCACAGAATCAGGGGATAACGCAGGAAAGAACATG
TGAGCAAAAGGCCAGCAAAAGGCCAGGAACCGTAAAAAGGCCGCGTTGCTGGCGTTTTTCCATAGGCTCC
GCCCCCCTGACGAGCATCACAAAAATCGACGCTCAAGTCAGAGGTGGCGAAACCCGACAGGACTATAAAG
ATACCAGGCGTTTCCCCCTGGAAGCTCCCTCGTGCGCTCTCCTGTTCCGACCCTGCCGCTTACCGGATAC
CTGTCCGCCTTTCTCCCTTCGGGAAGCGTGGCGCTTTCTCATAGCTCACGCTGTAGGTATCTCAGTTCGG
TGTAGGTCGTTCGCTCCAAGCTGGGCTGTGTGCACGAACCCCCCGTTCAGCCCGACCGCTGCGCCTTATC
CGGTAACTATCGTCTTGAGTCCAACCCGGTAAGACACGACTTATCGCCACTGGCAGCAGCCACTGGTAAC
AGGATTAGCAGAGCGAGGTATGTAGGCGGTGCTACAGAGTTCTTGAAGTGGTGGCCTAACTACGGCTACA
CTAGAAGAACAGTATTTGGTATCTGCGCTCTGCTGAAGCCAGTTACCTTCGGAAAAAGAGTTGGTAGCTC
TTGATCCGGCAAACAAACCACCGCTGGTAGCGGTGGTTTTTTTGTTTGCAAGCAGCAGATTACGCGCAGA
AAAAAAGGATCTCAAGAAGATCCTTTGATCTTTTCTACGGGGTCTGACGCTCAGTGGAACGAAAACTCAC
GTTAAGGGATTTTGGTCATGAGATTATCAAAAAGGATCTTCACCTAGATCCTTTTAAATTAAAAATGAAG
TTTTAAATCAATCTAAAGTATATATGAGTAAACTTGGTCTGACAGTTACCAATGCTTAATCAGTGAGGCA
CCTATCTCAGCGATCTGTCTATTTCGTTCATCCATAGTTGCCTGACTCCCCGTCGTGTAGATAACTACGA
TACGGGAGGGCTTACCATCTGGCCCCAGTGCTGCAATGATACCGCGAGACCCACGCTCACCGGCTCCAGA
TTTATCAGCAATAAACCAGCCAGCCGGAAGGGCCGAGCGCAGAAGTGGTCCTGCAACTTTATCCGCCTCC
ATCCAGTCTATTAATTGTTGCCGGGAAGCTAGAGTAAGTAGTTCGCCAGTTAATAGTTTGCGCAACGTTG
TTGCCATTGCTACAGGCATCGTGGTGTCACGCTCGTCGTTTGGTATGGCTTCATTCAGCTCCGGTTCCCA
ACGATCAAGGCGAGTTACATGATCCCCCATGTTGTGCAAAAAAGCGGTTAGCTCCTTCGGTCCTCCGATC
GTTGTCAGAAGTAAGTTGGCCGCAGTGTTATCACTCATGGTTATGGCAGCACTGCATAATTCTCTTACTG
TCATGCCATCCGTAAGATGCTTTTCTGTGACTGGTGAGTACTCAACCAAGTCATTCTGAGAATAGTGTAT
GCGGCGACCGAGTTGCTCTTGCCCGGCGTCAATACGGGATAATACCGCGCCACATAGCAGAACTTTAAAA
GTGCTCATCATTGGAAAACGTTCTTCGGGGCGAAAACTCTCAAGGATCTTACCGCTGTTGAGATCCAGTT
CGATGTAACCCACTCGTGCACCCAACTGATCTTCAGCATCTTTTACTTTCACCAGCGTTTCTGGGTGAGC
AAAAACAGGAAGGCAAAATGCCGCAAAAAAGGGAATAAGGGCGACACGGAAATGTTGAATACTCATACTC
TTCCTTTTTCAATATTATTGAAGCATTTATCAGGGTTATTGTCTCATGAGCGGATACATATTTGAATGTA
TTTAGAAAAATAAACAAATAGGGGTTCCGCGCACATTTCCCCGAAAAGTGCCACCTAAATTGTAAGCGTT
AATATTTTGTTAAAATTCGCGTTAAATTTTTGTTAAATCAGCTCATTTTTTAACCAATAGGCCGAAATCG
GCAAAATCCCTTATAAATCAAAAGAATAGACCGAGATAGGGT
[37 nt withheld, positions 4033-4069]
AAAGAACGTGGACTCCAACGTCAAAGG
[49 nt withheld, positions 4097-4145]
T
[91 nt withheld, positions 4147-4237]
G
[124 nt withheld, positions 4239-4362]
CCCATTCGCCATTCAGGCTGCGCAACTGTTGGGAAGGGCGATCGGTGCGGGCCTCTTCGCTATTACGCCA
GTCGACCGCCAATTCAATATGGCGTATATGGACTCATGCCAATTCAATATGGTGGATCTGGACCTGTGCC
AATTCAATATGGCGTATATGGACTCGTGCCAATTCAATATGGTGGATCTGGACCCCAGCCAATTCAATAT
GGCGGACTTGGCACCATGCCAATTCAATATGGCGGACCTGGCACTGTGCCAACTGGGGAGGGGTCTACTT
GGCACGGTGCCAAGTTTGAGGAGGGGTCTTGGCCCTGTGCCAAGTCCGCCATATTGAATTGGCATGGTGC
CAATAATGGCGGCCATATTGGCTATATGCCAGGATCAATATATAGGCAATATCCAATATGGCCCTATGCC
AATATGGCTATTGGCCAGGTTCAATACTATGTATTGGCCCTATGCCATATAGTATTCCATATATGGGTTT
TCCTATTGACGTAGATAGCCCCTCCCAATGGGCGGTCCCATATACCATATATGGGGCTTCCTAATACCGC
CCATAGCCACTCCCCCATTGACGTCAATGGTCTCTATATATGGTCTTTCCTATTGACGTCATATGGGCGG
TCCTATTGACGTATATGGCGCCTCCCCCATTGACGTCAATTACGGTAAATGGCCCGCCTGGCTCAATGCC
CATTGACGTCAATAGGACCACCCACCATTGACGTCAATGGGATGGCTCATTGCCCATTCATATCCGTTCT
CACGCCCCCTATTGACGTCAATGACGGTAAATGGCCCACTTGGCAGTACATCAATATCTATTAATAGTAA
CTTGGCAAGTACATTACTATTGGAAGTACGCCAGGGTACATTGGCAGTACTCCCATTGACGTCAATGGCG
GTAAATGGCCCGCGATGGCTGCCAAGTACATCCCCATTGACGTCAATGGGGAGGGGCAATGACGCAAATG
GGCGTTCCATTGACGTAAATGGGCGGTAGGCGTGCCTAATGGGAGGTCTATATAAGCAATGCTCGTTTAG
GGAACCGCCATTCTG
Features (pLannotate 1.2.2; 16 found; start..end, strand, type, name):
     25..43      +  promoter       SP6 promoter: promoter for bacteriophage SP6 RNA polymerase
     88..804     +  CDS            AcGFP1: AcGFP1 is a basic (constitutively fluorescent) green fluorescent protein, derived from Aequorea coerulescens.
    820..1428    +  CDS            pycard: ASC_DANRE - Also known as asc, asc1. Experimental evidence at protein level: Swiss-Prot protein existence level 1. Functions as key mediator in apoptosis and inflammation (PubMed:12464617). Promotes caspase-mediated apoptosis (PubMed:12464617). Induces proteolytic processing of caspa and caspa- dependent apoptosis (PubMed:12464617). In innate immune response acts as an integral adapter in the assembly of NLRP1 inflammasomes which activate caspases caspa and caspb leading to processing and secretion of the proinflammatory cytokine il1b (PubMed:30150286). The function as activating adapter in di
   1447..1464    -  promoter       T7 promoter (fragment): promoter for bacteriophage T7 RNA polymerase
   1469..1603    -  polyA_signal   SV40 poly(A) signal: SV40 polyadenylation signal
   1716..1734    -  promoter       T3 promoter: promoter for bacteriophage T3 RNA polymerase
   1779..1795    -  protein_bind   lac operator: The lac repressor binds to the lac operator to inhibit transcription in E. coli. This inhibition can be relieved by adding lactose or isopropyl-β-D-thiogalactopyranoside (IPTG). lac repressor encoded by lacI
   1803..1833    -  promoter       lac promoter: promoter for the E. coli lac operon
   1848..1869    -  protein_bind   CAP binding site: CAP binding activates transcription in the presence of cAMP. E. coli catabolite activator protein
   1882..1974    -  CDS            lacI (fragment): lac repressor; lacI; The lac repressor binds to the lac operator to inhibit transcription in E. coli. This inhibition can be relieved by adding lactose or isopropyl-β-D-thiogalactopyranoside (IPTG).
   2157..2745    -  rep_origin     ori: high-copy-number ColE1/pMB1/pBR322/pUC origin of replication
   2916..3776    -  CDS            AmpR: β-lactamase; bla; confers resistance to ampicillin, carbenicillin, and related antibiotics
   3777..3881    -  promoter       AmpR promoter: bla
   3934..4362    -  rep_origin     f1 ori (sequence partly withheld): f1 bacteriophage origin of replication; arrow indicates direction of (+) strand synthesis
   4367..4433    -  CDS            lacZα (fragment): LacZα fragment of β-galactosidase; lacZ fragment
   4440..5417    +  promoter       CMV IE94 promoter: enhancer/promoter region of simian cytomegalovirus major immediate early transcription unit IE94
