[The description below was written by a language model from this plasmid's Addgene catalogue record and pLannotate feature annotations shown in this document.]
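Description:
pCS2+ gfp-zASC is a roughly 5.4 kb expression plasmid built on the pCS2+ backbone, a vector used both for direct expression in vertebrate cells and embryos (mammalian, zebrafish, Xenopus) and as a template for in vitro mRNA synthesis. It is propagated in E. coli through a high-copy ColE1/pUC-type origin and selected with ampicillin via the β-lactamase gene. An f1 origin and remnants of the lac promoter/operator, lacI and lacZα regions are also carried in the backbone. The depositor notes that the multiple cloning site was shortened when the insert was introduced.

The payload is a fusion of a green fluorescent protein, annotated as AcGFP1 from Aequorea coerulescens, placed N-terminal to zebrafish pycard. This gene encodes ASC (apoptosis-associated speck-like protein containing a CARD), the adapter that links inflammasome sensors to caspases and drives caspase activation and IL-1β processing. The fusion lies downstream of the simian CMV IE94 enhancer/promoter, which supports expression from the plasmid itself in eukaryotic cells. An SP6 promoter sits between that promoter and the coding sequence, so capped sense mRNA can be transcribed in vitro. An SV40 polyadenylation signal follows the insert, and T7 (partial) and T3 promoters lie downstream in the antisense orientation.

The stated purpose is in vitro transcription of GFP-tagged zebrafish ASC. The associated work concerns inflammasome activation and host defence in zebrafish, where such a fusion would allow ASC localisation to be followed by fluorescence. The repository's sequencing result and the depositor's sequence give the same feature layout, but the record flags an I78N substitution relative to the depositor and reference sequences, and its functional effect has not been verified.
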