Addgene plasmid #98703: pCS2+ gfp-zASC
Purpose: GFP tagged zebrafish ASC in the pCS2+ vector for in vitro transcription
Depositing lab: Anna Huttenlocher. Depositing organization: University of Wisconsin, Madison. Publication: Macrophages mediate flagellin induced inflammasome activation and host defense in zebrafish. Vincent WJ, Freisinger CM, Lam PY, Huttenlocher A, Sauer JD. Cell Microbiol. 2016 Apr;18(4):591-604. doi: 10.1111/cmi.12536. Epub 2015 Nov 4. PubMed 26468080.
Backbone
  Vector backbone: pCS2+
  Backbone size w/o insert (bp): 4095
  Total vector size (bp): 5430
  Modifications to backbone: Multiple cloning site was shortened during insertion of the construct
  Vector type: Mammalian Expression ; Zebrafish/Xenopus Expression
Growth in bacteria
  Bacterial resistance: Ampicillin, 100 μg/mL
  Growth temperature: 37°C
  Growth strain: DH5alpha
  Copy number: Unknown
Gene/Insert
  Gene/Insert name: Apoptosis associated speck like protein containing CARD (alt names: ASC; PYCARD)
  Species: D. rerio (zebrafish)
  Insert size (bp): 1357
  GenBank ID: NC_007127.6
  Entrez Gene: pycard (a.k.a. ASC, asc1, zAsc, zgc:109874)
  Tag / fusion protein: GFP (N terminal on insert)
Terms and licenses: Academic/Nonprofit Terms; Industry Terms: Not Available to Industry
Depositor comments: Note: This plasmid has an I78N mutation compared to the depositor's sequence and reference sequence. The functional impact of this mutation has not been verified.
How to cite: pCS2+ gfp-zASC was a gift from Anna Huttenlocher (Addgene plasmid # 98703 ; http://n2t.net/addgene:98703 ; RRID:Addgene_98703)
